Addgene plasmid #49807: pBIR-GFP
Purpose: In vivo GFP based system to measure break induced replication (BIR) repair efficiency. expression of I-SceI generates a double strand break that when repaired by BIR mechanism will restore GFP.
Depositing lab: Thanos Halazonetis. Depositing organization: University of Geneva.
Backbone
  Vector backbone: pgkPURO
  Modifications to backbone: GFP-IsceI: 2037-2576; IsceI: 2577-2594; puromycin: 3858-3260; iGFP: 5750-5169; poly-A signal: 5015-4981
  Vector type: Mammalian Expression
  Selectable markers: Puromycin
Growth in bacteria
  Bacterial resistance: Ampicillin, 100 μg/mL
  Growth temperature: 37°C
  Growth strain: DH5alpha
  Copy number: Unknown
Gene/Insert
  Gene/Insert name: GFP
  Promoter: beta-actin
  Cloning method: Restriction Enzyme; 5′ cloning site bbsI (not destroyed); 3′ cloning site aflII (not destroyed)
  Sequencing primers: 5′ gatcaggcagagcaggaacctg; 3′ cctgaagaacgagatcagcagcctctgt
Terms and licenses: Academic/Nonprofit Terms; Industry Terms: Not Available to Industry
How to cite: pBIR-GFP was a gift from Thanos Halazonetis (Addgene plasmid # 49807 ; http://n2t.net/addgene:49807 ; RRID:Addgene_49807)
