[The description below was written by a language model from this plasmid's Addgene catalogue record and pLannotate feature annotations shown in this document.]
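Description:
pBIR-GFP is a mammalian reporter plasmid built on the pgkPURO backbone and designed to measure the efficiency of break-induced replication (BIR), a pathway for repairing DNA double-strand breaks, in living cells. It is propagated in E. coli through a high-copy ColE1/pUC-type origin with ampicillin resistance. Mammalian cells carrying it are selected with puromycin, using a puromycin N-acetyltransferase gene driven by the mouse PGK promoter and terminated by the PGK polyadenylation signal. An SV40 origin of replication is also annotated.

The reporter consists of two incomplete GFP segments. The first sits downstream of a CAG-type promoter arrangement (CMV enhancer, chicken β-actin promoter and a chimeric β-actin/β-globin intron). After short annotated fragments that include an SV40 nuclear localization signal, it encodes a partial GFP sequence that ends at a recognition site for the I-SceI homing endonuclease. The puromycin cassette follows in the reverse orientation. Further downstream lies a second partial GFP fragment ("iGFP"), also on the reverse strand, with an SV40 polyadenylation signal beyond it. Neither fragment should encode functional GFP alone.

According to the record, expression of I-SceI cuts at the site next to the first GFP segment, and repair of that break by a BIR mechanism restores an intact GFP. Presumably the broken end invades the homologous iGFP segment and copies from it, though the record does not spell out the mechanism. The fraction of green fluorescent cells then serves as a readout of BIR efficiency. I-SceI is not encoded on this plasmid and must be supplied separately.
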