Features (pLannotate 1.2.2; 27 found; start..end, strand, type, name):
      4..383     +  enhancer       CMV enhancer: human cytomegalovirus immediate early enhancer
    386..661     +  promoter       chicken β-actin promoter: No description available
    662..1670    +  intron         chimeric intron: chimera between introns from chicken β-actin and rabbit β-globin
   1668..1724    +  CDS            HBB (fragment): HBB_LEPEU - Experimental evidence at protein level: Swiss-Prot protein existence level 1. Involved in oxygen transport from the lung to the various peripheral tissues. From Lepus europaeus (European hare).
   1755..1774    +  CDS            SV40 NLS (fragment): nuclear localization signal of SV40 (simian virus 40) large T antigen
   1830..2018    +  CDS            Trl (fragment): GAGA_DROME - Also known as Adf-2, GAGA, Nc70F, TFGAGA. Experimental evidence at protein level: Swiss-Prot protein existence level 1. Transcriptional activator that functions by regulating chromatin structure. Overcomes the repressive effects of chromatin by promoting the open chromatin conformation in promoter gene regions, thereby allowing access to other transcription factors. Binds to DNA Polycomb response elements (PREs) at the bithorax complex and to the proximal region of the engrailed promoter, and positively regulates transcription of many genes including homeotic ones. Binds to the DN
   2043..2576    +  CDS            (3-F)Tyr-EGFP (fragment): (3-F)Tyr-EGFP is a basic (constitutively fluorescent) green fluorescent protein published in 2004, derived from Aequorea victoria.
   2629..3077    -  polyA_signal   PGK poly(A) signal: mouse phosphoglycerate kinase 1 polyadenylation signal
   3078..3209    -  CDS            dmpM (fragment): DMPM_STRAD - Protein inferred from homology: Swiss-Prot protein existence level 3. From Streptomyces alboniger.
   3259..3858    -  CDS            PuroR: puromycin N-acetyltransferase; pac from Streptomyces alboniger; confers resistance to puromycin
   3877..4374    -  promoter       PGK promoter: mouse phosphoglycerate kinase 1 promoter
   4379..4456    +  CDS            HBB (fragment): HBB_PONPY - Experimental evidence at transcript level: Swiss-Prot protein existence level 2. Involved in oxygen transport from the lung to the various peripheral tissues. From Pongo pygmaeus (Bornean orangutan).
   4527..4582    +  polyA_signal   β-globin poly(A) signal: rabbit β-globin polyadenylation signal (Gil and Proudfoot, 1987)
   4965..5046    -  polyA_signal   SV40 poly(A) signal: SV40 polyadenylation signal
   5069..5152    -  CDS            large T antigen (fragment): large T antigen from SV40 (simian virus 40)
   5172..5771    -  CDS            EGFP (fragment): EGFP is a basic (constitutively fluorescent) green fluorescent protein published in 1996, derived from Aequorea victoria. It is reported to be a rapidly-maturing weak dimer with moderate acid sensitivity.
   5793..5809    -  protein_bind   lac operator: The lac repressor binds to the lac operator to inhibit transcription in E. coli. This inhibition can be relieved by adding lactose or isopropyl-β-D-thiogalactopyranoside (IPTG). lac repressor encoded by lacI
   5817..5847    -  promoter       lac promoter: promoter for the E. coli lac operon
   5862..5883    -  protein_bind   CAP binding site: CAP binding activates transcription in the presence of cAMP. E. coli catabolite activator protein
   5896..5935    -  CDS            lacI (fragment): lac repressor; lacI; The lac repressor binds to the lac operator to inhibit transcription in E. coli. This inhibition can be relieved by adding lactose or isopropyl-β-D-thiogalactopyranoside (IPTG).
   5942..5964    +  promoter       SV40 promoter (fragment): SV40 enhancer and early promoter
   5988..6123    +  rep_origin     SV40 ori: SV40 origin of replication
   6143..6277    +  polyA_signal   SV40 poly(A) signal: SV40 polyadenylation signal
   6279..6333    -  CDS            lacI (fragment): lac repressor; lacI; The lac repressor binds to the lac operator to inhibit transcription in E. coli. This inhibition can be relieved by adding lactose or isopropyl-β-D-thiogalactopyranoside (IPTG).
   6516..7104    -  rep_origin     ori: high-copy-number ColE1/pMB1/pBR322/pUC origin of replication
   7275..8135    -  CDS            AmpR: β-lactamase; bla; confers resistance to ampicillin, carbenicillin, and related antibiotics
   8136..8240    -  promoter       AmpR promoter: bla
>Addgene plasmid #49807 | pBIR-GFP | depositor full sequence | sequence record 74303 | pBIR-GFP sequence 8266 bps
GTCGACATTGATTATTGACTAGTTATTAATAGTAATCAATTACGGGGTCATTAGTTCATAGCCCATATAT
GGAGTTCCGCGTTACATAACTTACGGTAAATGGCCCGCCTGGCTGACCGCCCAACGACCCCCGCCCATTG
ACGTCAATAATGACGTATGTTCCCATAGTAACGCCAATAGGGACTTTCCATTGACGTCAATGGGTGGAGT
ATTTACGGTAAACTGCCCACTTGGCAGTACATCAAGTGTATCATATGCCAAGTCCGCCCCCTATTGACGT
CAATGACGGTAAATGGCCCGCCTGGCATTATGCCCAGTACATGACCTTACGGGACTTTCCTACTTGGCAG
TACATCTACGTATTAGTCATCGCTATTACCATGGGTCGAGGTGAGCCCCACGTTCTGCTTCACTCTCCCC
ATCTCCCCCCCCTCCCCACCCCCAATTTTGTATTTATTTATTTTTTAATTATTTTGTGCAGCGATGGGGG
CGGGGGGGGGGGGGGCGCGCGCCAGGCGGGGCGGGGCGGGGCGAGGGGCGGGGCGGGGCGAGGCGGAGAG
GTGCGGCGGCAGCCAATCAGAGCGGCGCGCTCCGAAAGTTTCCTTTTATGGCGAGGCGGCGGCGGCGGCG
GCCCTATAAAAAGCGAAGCGCGCGGCGGGCGGGAGTCGCTGCGTTGCCTTCGCCCCGTGCCCCGCTCCGC
GCCGCCTCGCGCCGCCCGCCCCGGCTCTGACTGACCGCGTTACTCCCACAGGTGAGCGGGCGGGACGGCC
CTTCTCCTCCGGGCTGTAATTAGCGCTTGGTTTAATGACGGCTCGTTTCTTTTCTGTGGCTGCGTGAAAG
CCTTAAAGGGCTCCGGGAGGGCCCTTTGTGCGGGGGGGAGCGGCTCGGGGGGTGCGTGCGTGTGTGTGTG
CGTGGGGAGCGCCGCGTGCGGCCCGCGCTGCCCGGCGGCTGTGAGCGCTGCGGGCGCGGCGCGGGGCTTT
GTGCGCTCCGCGTGTGCGCGAGGGGAGCGCGGCCGGGGGCGGTGCCCCGCGGTGCGGGGGGGCTGCGAGG
GGAACAAAGGCTGCGTGCGGGGTGTGTGCGTGGGGGGGTGAGCAGGGGGTGTGGGCGCGGCGGTCGGGCT
GTAACCCCCCCCTGCACCCCCCTCCCCGAGTTGCTGAGCACGGCCCGGCTTCGGGTGCGGGGCTCCGTGC
GGGGCGTGGCGCGGGGCTCGCCGTGCCGGGCGGGGGGTGGCGGCAGGTGGGGGTGCCGGGCGGGGCGGGG
CCGCCTCGGGCCGGGGAGGGCTCGGGGGAGGGGCGCGGCGGCCCCGGAGCGCCGGCGGCTGTCGAGGCGC
GGCGAGCCGCAGCCATTGCCTTTTATGGTAATCGTGCGAGAGGGCGCAGGGACTTCCTTTGTCCCAAATC
TGGCGGAGCCGAAATCTGGGAGGCGCCGCCGCACCCCCTCTAGCGGGCGCGGGCGAAGCGGTGCGGCGCC
GGCAGGAAGGAAATGGGCGGGGAGGGCCTTCGTGCGTCGCCGCGCCGCCGTCCCCTTCTCCATCTCCAGC
CTCGGGGCTGCCGCAGGGGGACGGCTGCCTTCGGGGGGGACGGGGCAGGGCGGGGTTCGGCTTCTGGCGT
GTGACCGGCGGCTCTAGAGCCTCTGCTAACCATGTTCATGCCTTCTTCTTTTTCCTACAGCTCCTGGGCA
ACGTGCTGGTTATTGTGCTGTCTCATCATTTTGGCAAAGAATTCAGATCCGCCGCCACTATGGGATCAAG
ATCGCCAAAAAAGAAGAGAAAGGTGCCGAAGAAGCATGCAGCACCACCAAAAAAAAAACGAAAAGTAGAA
GACCCACGAGGCAACACCAGCGGCGTGCTGAGCACCCCCAAGGCCAAGAGGGCCAAGCACCCCCCCGGCA
CCGAGAAGCCCAGGAGCAGGAGCCAGAGCGAGCAGCCCGCCACCTGCCCCATCTGCTACGCCGTGATCAG
GCAGAGCAGGAACCTGAGGAGGCACCTGGAGCTGAGGCACTTCGCCAAGCCCGGCGTGGATCCACCGGTC
GCCACCATGGTGAGCAAGGGCGAGGAGCTGTTCACCGGGGTGGTGCCCATCCTGGTCGAGCTGGACGGCG
ACGTAAACGGCCACAAGTTCAGCGTGTCCGGCGAGGGCGAGGGCGATGCCACCTACGGCAAGCTGACCCT
GAAGTTCATCTGCACCACCGGCAAGCTGCCCGTGCCCTGGCCCACCCTCGTGACCACCCTGACCTACGGC
GTGCAGTGCTTCAGCCGCTACCCCGACCACATGAAGCAGCACGACTTCTTCAAGTCCGCCATGCCCGAAG
GCTACGTCCAGGAGCGCACCATCTTCTTCAAGGACGACGGCAACTACAAGACCCGCGCCGAGGTGAAGTT
CGAGGGCGACACCCTGGTGAACCGCATCGAGCTGAAGGGCATCGACTTCAAGGAGGACGGCAACATCCTG
GGGCACAAGCTGGAGTACAACTACAACAGCCACAACGTCTATATCATGGCCGACAAGCAGAAGAACGGCA
TCAAGGTGAACTTCAAGATCCGCCACAACATCGAGGACGGCAGCGTGCAGCTCGCCTAGGGATAACAGGG
TAATCTTAAGGCGTAAATTGTAAGCGTTAATCTGAACCTTCTGATGGAATTAGAACTTGGCAAAACAATA
CTGAGAATGAAGTGTATGTGGAACAGAGGCTGCTGATCTCGTTCTTCAGGCTATGAAACTGACACATTTG
GAAACCACAGTACTTAGAACCACAAAGTGGGAATCAAGAGAAAAACAATGATCCCACGAGAGATCTATAG
ATCTATAGATCATGAGTGGGAGGAATGAGCTGGCCCTTAATTTGGTTTTGCTTGTTTAAATTATGATATC
CAACTATGAAACATTATCATAAAGCAATAGTAAAGAGCCTTCAGTAAAGAGCAGGCATTTATCTAATCCC
ACCCCACCCCCACCCCCGTAGCTCCAATCCTTCCATTCAAAATGTAGGTACTCTGTTCTCACCCTTCTTA
ACAAAGTATGACAGGAAAAACTTCCATTTTAGTGGACATCTTTATTGTTTAATAGATCATCAATTTCGAT
CCGCTCCTGGGCACCGAACTGCGCCGCGTGTTCAGCAGGGTCGGCGTGTTCGGTGTGTCCCCCGCGGTGG
GCCTCGGGGGCGGGTGCGGGGTCGGCGGGGCCGCCCCGGGTGGCTTCGGTCGGAGCCATGGGGTCGTGCG
CTCCTTTCGGTCGGGCGCTGCGGGTCGTGGGGCGGGCGTCAGGCACCGGGCTTGCGGGTCATGCACCAGG
TGCGCGGTCCTTCGGGCACCTCGACGTCGGCGGTGACGGTGAAGCCGAGCCGCTCGTAGAAGGGGAGGTT
GCGGGGCGCGGAGGTCTCCAGGAAGGCGGGCACCCCGGCGCGCTCGGCCGCCTCCACTCCGGGGAGCACG
ACGGCGCTGCCCAGACCCTTGCCCTGGTGGTCGGGCGAGACGCCGACGGTGGCCAGGAACCACGCGGGCT
CCTTGGGCCGGTGCGGCGCCAGGAGGCCTTCCATCTGTTGCTGCGCGGCCAGCCGGGAACCGCTCAACTC
GGCCATGCGCGGGCCGATCTCGGCGAACACCGCCCCCGCTTCGACGCTCTCCGGCGTGGTCCAGACCGCC
ACCGCGGCGCCGTCGTCCGCGACCCACACCTTGCCGATGTCGAGCCCGACGCGCGTGAGGAAGAGTTCTT
GCAGCTCGGTGACCCGCTCGATGTGGCGGTCCGGGTCGACGGTGTGGCGCGTGGCGGGGTAGTCGGCGAA
CGCGGCGGCGAGGGTGCGTACGGCCCGGGGGACGTCGTCGCGGGTGGCGAGGCGCACCGTGGGCTTGTAC
TCGGTCATGGTGGCGGCTGGATCGGTCGAAAGGCCCGGAGATGAGGAAGAGGAGAACAGCGCGGCAGACG
TGCGCTTTTGAAGCGTGCAGAATGCCGGGCCTCCGGAGGACCTTCGGGCGCCCGCCCCGCCCCTGAGCCC
GCCCCTGAGCCCGCCCCCGGACCCACCCCTTCCCAGCCTCTGAGCCCAGAAAGCGAAGGAGCAAAGCTGC
TATTGGCCGCTGCCCCAAAGGCCTACCCGCTTCCATTGCTCAGCGGTGCTGTCCATCTGCACGAGACTAG
TGAGACGTGCTACTTCCATTTGTCACGTCCTGCACGACGCGAGCTGCGGGGCGGGGGGGAACTTCCTGAC
TAGGGGAGGAGTAGAAGGTGGCGCGAAGGGGCCACCAAAGAACGGAGCCGGTTGGCGCCTACCGGTGGAT
GTGGAATGTGTGAGGCCAGAGGCCACTTGTGTAGCGCCAAGTGCCCAGCGGGGCTGCTAAAGCGCATGCT
CCAGACTGCCTTGGGAAAAGCGCCTCCCCTACCCGGTAGAATTCACTCCTCAGGTGCAGGCTGCCTATCA
GAAGGTGGTGGCTGGTGTGGCCAATGCCCTGGCTCACAAATACCACTGAGATCTTTTTCCCTCTGCCAAA
AATTATGGGGACATCATGAAGCCCCTTGAGCATCTGACTTCTGGCTAATAAAGGAAATTTATTTTCATTG
CAATAGTGTGTTGGAATTTTTTGTGTCTCTCACTCGGAAGGACATATGGGAGGGCAAATCATTTAAAACA
TCAGAATGAGTATTTGGTTTAGAGTTTGGCAACATATGCCATATGCTGGCTGCCATGAACAAAGGTGGCT
ATAAAGAGGTCATCAGTATATGAAACAGCCCCCTGCTGTCCATTCCTTATTCCATAGAAAAGCCTTGACT
TGAGGTTAGATTTTTTTTATATTTTGTTTTGTGTTATTTTTTTCTTTAACATCCCTAAAATTTTCCTTAC
ATGTTTTACTAGCCAGATTTTTCCTCCTCTCCTGACTACTCCCAGTCATAGCTGTCCCTCTTCTCTTATG
AAGATCCCTCGACCTGCAGCCCAAGCTTATACATTGATGAGTTTGGACAAACCACAACTAGAATGCAGTG
AAAAAAATGCTTTATTTGTGAAATTTGTGATGCTATTGCTTTATTTGTAACCATTATAAGCTGCAATAAA
CAAGTTAACAACAACAATTGCATTCATTTTATGTTTCAGGTTCAGGGGGAGGTGTGGGAGGTTTTTTAAA
GCAAGTAAAACCTCTACAAATGTGGTATGGCTGATTATGATCTAGAGTCGCGGCCGCTTTACTTGTACAG
CTCGTCCATGCCGAGAGTGATCCCGGCGGCGGTCACGAACTCCAGCAGGACCATGTGATCGCGCTTCTCG
TTGGGGTCTTTGCTCAGGGCGGACTGGGTGCTCAGGTAGTGGTTGTCGGGCAGCAGCACGGGGCCGTCGC
CGATGGGGGTGTTCTGCTGGTAGTGGTCGGCGAGCTGCACGCTGCCGTCCTCGATGTTGTGGCGGATCTT
GAAGTTCACCTTGATGCCGTTCTTCTGCTTGTCGGCCATGATATAGACGTTGTGGCTGTTGTAGTTGTAC
TCCAGCTTGTGCCCCAGGATGTTGCCGTCCTCCTTGAAGTCGATGCCCTTCAGCTCGATGCGGTTCACCA
GGGTGTCGCCCTCGAACTTCACCTCGGCGCGGGTCTTGTAGTTGCCGTCGTCCTTGAAGAAGATGGTGCG
CTCCTGGACGTAGCCTTCGGGCATGGCGGACTTGAAGAAGTCGTGCTGCTTCATGTGGTCGGGGTAGCGG
CTGAAGCACTGCACGCCGTAGGTCAGGGTGGTCACGAGGGTGGGCCAGGGCACGGGCAGCTTGCCGGTGG
TGCAGATGAAAAGCTTGGCGTAATCATGGTCATAGCTGTTTCCTGTGTGAAATTGTTATCCGCTCACAAT
TCCACACAACATACGAGCCGGAAGCATAAAGTGTAAAGCCTGGGGTGCCTAATGAGTGAGCTAACTCACA
TTAATTGCGTTGCGCTCACTGCCCGCTTTCCAGTCGGGAAACCTGTCGTGCCAGCGGATCCGCATCTCAA
TTAGTCAGCAACCATAGTCCCGCCCCTAACTCCGCCCATCCCGCCCCTAACTCCGCCCAGTTCCGCCCAT
TCTCCGCCCCATGGCTGACTAATTTTTTTTATTTATGCAGAGGCCGAGGCCGCCTCGGCCTCTGAGCTAT
TCCAGAAGTAGTGAGGAGGCTTTTTTGGAGGCCTAGGCTTTTGCAAAAAGCTAACTTGTTTATTGCAGCT
TATAATGGTTACAAATAAAGCAATAGCATCACAAATTTCACAAATAAAGCATTTTTTTCACTGCATTCTA
GTTGTGGTTTGTCCAAACTCATCAATGTATCTTATCATGTCTGGATCCGCTGCATTAATGAATCGGCCAA
CGCGCGGGGAGAGGCGGTTTGCGTATTGGGCGCTCTTCCGCTTCCTCGCTCACTGACTCGCTGCGCTCGG
TCGTTCGGCTGCGGCGAGCGGTATCAGCTCACTCAAAGGCGGTAATACGGTTATCCACAGAATCAGGGGA
TAACGCAGGAAAGAACATGTGAGCAAAAGGCCAGCAAAAGGCCAGGAACCGTAAAAAGGCCGCGTTGCTG
GCGTTTTTCCATAGGCTCCGCCCCCCTGACGAGCATCACAAAAATCGACGCTCAAGTCAGAGGTGGCGAA
ACCCGACAGGACTATAAAGATACCAGGCGTTTCCCCCTGGAAGCTCCCTCGTGCGCTCTCCTGTTCCGAC
CCTGCCGCTTACCGGATACCTGTCCGCCTTTCTCCCTTCGGGAAGCGTGGCGCTTTCTCAAAGCTCACGC
TGTAGGTATCTCAGTTCGGTGTAGGTCGTTCGCTCCAAGCTGGGCTGTGTGCACGAACCCCCCGTTCAGC
CCGACCGCTGCGCCTTATCCGGTAACTATCGTCTTGAGTCCAACCCGGTAAGACACGACTTATCGCCACT
GGCAGCAGCCACTGGTAACAGGATTAGCAGAGCGAGGTATGTAGGCGGTGCTACAGAGTTCTTGAAGTGG
TGGCCTAACTACGGCTACACTAGAAGAACAGTATTTGGTATCTGCGCTCTGCTGAAGCCAGTTACCTTCG
GAAAAAGAGTTGGTAGCTCTTGATCCGGCAAACAAACCACCGCTGGTAGCGGTGGTTTTTTTGTTTGCAA
GCAGCAGATTACGCGCAGAAAAAAAGGATCTCAAGAAGATCCTTTGATCTTTTCTACGGGGTCTGACGCT
CAGTGGAACGAAAACTCACGTTAAGGGATTTTGGTCATGAGATTATCAAAAAGGATCTTCACCTAGATCC
TTTTAAATTAAAAATGAAGTTTTAAATCAATCTAAAGTATATATGAGTAAACTTGGTCTGACAGTTACCA
ATGCTTAATCAGTGAGGCACCTATCTCAGCGATCTGTCTATTTCGTTCATCCATAGTTGCCTGACTCCCC
GTCGTGTAGATAACTACGATACGGGAGGGCTTACCATCTGGCCCCAGTGCTGCAATGATACCGCGAGACC
CACGCTCACCGGCTCCAGATTTATCAGCAATAAACCAGCCAGCCGGAAGGGCCGAGCGCAGAAGTGGTCC
TGCAACTTTATCCGCCTCCATCCAGTCTATTAATTGTTGCCGGGAAGCTAGAGTAAGTAGTTCGCCAGTT
AATAGTTTGCGCAACGTTGTTGCCATTGCTACAGGCATCGTGGTGTCACGCTCGTCGTTTGGTATGGCTT
CATTCAGCTCCGGTTCCCAACGATCAAGGCGAGTTACATGATCCCCCATGTTGTGCAAAAAAGCGGTTAG
CTCCTTCGGTCCTCCGATCGTTGTCAGAAGTAAGTTGGCCGCAGTGTTATCACTCATGGTTATGGCAGCA
CTGCATAATTCTCTTACTGTCATGCCATCCGTAAGATGCTTTTCTGTGACTGGTGAGTACTCAACCAAGT
CATTCTGAGAATAGTGTATGCGGCGACCGAGTTGCTCTTGCCCGGCGTCAATACGGGATAATACCGCGCC
ACATAGCAGAACTTTAAAAGTGCTCATCATTGGAAAACGTTCTTCGGGGCGAAAACTCTCAAGGATCTTA
CCGCTGTTGAGATCCAGTTCGATGTAACCCACTCGTGCACCCAACTGATCTTCAGCATCTTTTACTTTCA
CCAGCGTTTCTGGGTGAGCAAAAACAGGAAGGCAAAATGCCGCAAAAAAGGGAATAAGGGCGACACGGAA
ATGTTGAATACTCATACTCTTCCTTTTTCAATATTATTGAAGCATTTATCAGGGTTATTGTCTCATGAGC
GGATACATATTTGAATGTATTTAGAAAAATAAACAAATAGGGGTTCCGCGCACATTTCCCCGAAAAGTGC
CACCTG
