>Addgene plasmid #49807 | pBIR-GFP | addgene partial sequence | sequence record 77016 | EGFP-C 5'-CATGGTCCTGCTGGAGTTCGTG-3'
CTGTACAAGTAAAGCGGCCGCGACTCTAGATCATAATCAGCCATACCACATTTGTAGAGGTTTTACTTGC
TTTAAAAAACCTCCCACACCTCCCCCTGAACCTGAAACATAAAATGAATGCAATTGTTGTTGTTAACTTG
TTTATTGCAGCTTATAATGGTTACAAATAAAGCAATAGCATCACAAATTTCACAAATAAAGCATTTTTTT
CACTGCATTCTAGTTGTGGTTTGTCCAAACTCATCAATGTATAAGCTTGGGCTGCAGGTCGAGGGATCTC
CATAAGAGAAGAGGGACAGCTATGACTGGGAGTAGTCAGGAGAGGAGGAAAAATCTGGCTAGTAAAACAT
GTAAGGAAAATTTTAGGGATGTTAAAGAAAAAAATAACACAAAACAAAATATAAAAAAAATCTAACCTCA
AGTCAAGGCTTTTCTATGGAATAAGGAATGGACAGCAGGGGGCTGTTTCATATACTGATGACCTCTTTAT
AGCCAACCTTTGTTCATGGCAGCCAGCATATGGGCATATGTTGCCAAACTCTAAACCAAATACTCATTCT
GATGTTTTAAATGATTTGCCCTCCCATATGTCCTTCCGAGTGAGAGACACAAAAAATTCCAACACACTAT
TGCAATGAAAATAAATTTCCTTTATTAGCCAGAAGTCAGATGCTCAAGGGGCTTCATGATGTCCCCATAA
TTTTTGGCAGAGGGAAAAAGATCTCAGTGGTATTTGTGAGCCAGGGCATTGGCCACACCAGCCACCACCT
TCTG
