>Addgene plasmid #49807 | pBIR-GFP | addgene partial sequence | sequence record 77020 | pCX-8097F 5'-GCGAGCCGCAGCCATTGCCTTTTA-3'
TGTGCGGAGCCGAAATCTGGGAGGCGCCGCCGCACCCCCTCTAGCGGGCGCGGGGCGAAGCGGTGCGGCG
CCGGCAGGAAGGAAATGGGCGGGGAGGGCCTTCGTGCGTCGCCGCGCCGCCGTCCCCTTCTCCCTCTCCA
GCCTCGGGGCTGTCCGCGGGGGGACGGCTGCCTTCGGGGGGGACGGGGCAGGGCGGGGTTCGGCTTCTGG
CGTGTGACCGGCGGCTCTAGAGCCTCTGCTAACCATGTTCATGCCTTCTTCTTTTTCCTACAGCTCCTGG
GCAACGTGCTGGTTATTGTGCTGTCTCATCATTTTGGCAAAGAATTCAGATCCGCCGCCACTATGGGATC
AAGATCGCCAAAAAAGAAGAGAAAGGTGCCGAAGAAGCATGCAGCACCACCAAAAAAAAAACGAAAAGTA
GAAGACCCACGAGGCAACACCAGCGGCGTGCTGAGCACCCCCAAGGCCAAGAGGGCCAAGCACCCCCCCG
GCACCGAGAAGCCCAGGAGCAGGAGCCA
