>Addgene plasmid #49807 | pBIR-GFP | addgene partial sequence | sequence record 77025 | SV40-3 5'-ATTAAGGGCCAGCTCATTCCTCCCACTCAT-3'
CTCTCGTGGGATCATTGTTTTTCTCTTGATTCCCACTTTGTGGTTCTAAGTACTGTGGTTTCCAAATGTG
TCAGTTTCATAGCCTGAAGAACGAGATCAGCAGCCTCTGTTCCACATACACTTCATTCTCAGTATTGTTT
TGCCAAGTTCTAATTCCATCAGAAGGTTCAGATTAACGCTTACAATTTACGCCTTAAGATTACCCTGTTA
TCCCTAGGCGAGCTGCACGCTGCCGTCCTCGATGTTGTGGCGGATCTTGAAGTTCACCTTGATGCCGTTC
TTCTGCTTGTCGGCCATGATATAGACGTTGTGGCTGTTGTAGTTGTACTCCAGCTTGTGCCCCAGGATGT
TGCCGTCCTCCTTGAAGTCGATGCCCTTCAGCTCGATGCGGTTCACCAGGGTGTCGCCCTCGAACTTCAC
CTCGGCGCGGGTCTTGTAGTTGCCGTCGTCCTTGAAGAAGATGGTGCGCTCCTGGACGTAGCCTTCGGGC
ATGGCGGACTTGAAGAAGTCGTGCTGCTTCATGTGGTCGGGGTAGCGGCTGAAGCACTGCACGCCGTAGG
TCAGGGTGGTCACGAGGGTGGGCCAGGGCACGGGCAGCTTGCCGGTGGTGCAGATGAACTTCAGGGTCAG
CTTGCCGTAGGTGGCATCGCCCTCGCCCTCGCCGGACACGCTGAACTTGTGGCCGTTTACGTCGCCGTCC
AGCTCGACCAGGATGGGCACCACCCCGGTGAACAGCTCCTCGCCCTTGCTCACCATGGTGGCGACCGGTG
GATCCACGCCG
