>Addgene plasmid #49807 | pBIR-GFP | addgene partial sequence | sequence record 77027 | SV40pro-R 5'-cgggactatggttgctgact-3'
CTGGAAAGCGGGCAGTGAGCGCAACGCAATTAATGTGAGTTAGCTCACTCATTAGGCACCCCAGGCTTTA
CACTTTATGCTTCCGGCTCGTATGTTGTGTGGAATTGTGAGCGGATAACAATTTCACACAGGAAACAGCT
ATGACCATGATTACGCCAAGCTTTTCATCTGCACCACCGGCAAGCTGCCCGTGCCCTGGCCCACCCTCGT
GACCACCCTGACCTACGGCGTGCAGTGCTTCAGCCGCTACCCCGACCACATGAAGCAGCACGACTTCTTC
AAGTCCGCCATGCCCGAAGGCTACGTCCAGGAGCGCACCATCTTCTTCAAGGACGACGGCAACTACAAGA
CCCGCGCCGAGGTGAAGTTCGAGGGCGACACCCTGGTGAACCGCATCGAGCTGAAGGGCATCGACTTCAA
GGAGGACGGCAACATCCTGGGGCACAAGCTGGAGTACAACTACAACAGCCACAACGTCTATATCATGGCC
GACAAGCAGAAGAACGGCATCAAGGTGAACTTCAAGATCCGCCACAACATCGAGGACGGCAGCGTGCAGC
TCGCCGACCACTACCAGCAGAACACCCCCATCGGCGACGGCCCCGTGCTGCTGCCCGACAACCACTACCT
GAGCACCCAGTCCGCCCTGAGCAAAGACCCCAACGAGAAGCGCGATCACATGGTCCTGCTGGAGTTCGTG
ACCGCCGCCGGGATCACTCTCGGCATGGACGAGCTGTACAAGTAAAGCGGCCGCGACTCTAGATCATAAT
CAGCCATACCACATTTGTAGAGGTTTTACTTGCTTTAAAAAACCTCCCACACCTCCCCCC
